Addgene plasmid #82359: TU#1805_CRISPR_unc-73_exon2
Purpose: to create unc-73B null allele
Depositing lab: Martin Chalfie. Depositing organization: Columbia University. Publication: GEFs and Rac GTPases control directional specificity of neurite extension along the anterior-posterior axis. Zheng C, Diaz-Cuadros M, Chalfie M. Proc Natl Acad Sci U S A. 2016 Jun 21;113(25):6973-8. doi: 10.1073/pnas.1607179113. Epub 2016 Jun 6. PubMed 27274054.
Backbone
  Vector backbone: pDD162
  Backbone manufacturer: Bob Goldstein (Addgene plasmid # 47549)
  Vector type: Worm Expression, CRISPR
Growth in bacteria
  Bacterial resistance: Ampicillin, 100 μg/mL
  Growth temperature: 37°C
  Growth strain: DH5alpha
  Copy number: Unknown
Gene/Insert
  Gene/Insert name: Cas9 and sgRNA against unc-73 exon2
  gRNA/shRNA sequence: ATTCTGCATGTTCTTCGTGACGG
  Species: C. elegans (nematode)
  Entrez Gene: unc-73 (a.k.a. CELE_F55C7.7)
  Promoter: U6
  Cloning method: Unknown
  Sequencing primers: 5′ unknown; 3′ MoCloR
Terms and licenses: Academic/Nonprofit Terms; Industry Terms: Not Available to Industry
How to cite: TU#1805_CRISPR_unc-73_exon2 was a gift from Martin Chalfie (Addgene plasmid # 82359 ; http://n2t.net/addgene:82359 ; RRID:Addgene_82359)
