[The description below was written by a language model from this plasmid's Addgene catalogue record and pLannotate feature annotations shown in this document.]
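Description:
TU#1805_CRISPR_unc-73_exon2 is a C. elegans CRISPR/Cas9 plasmid built on the pDD162 backbone, an all-in-one worm expression vector that carries both the nuclease and a single guide RNA cassette. In bacteria it is maintained through a high-copy ColE1/pUC-type origin and selected with ampicillin via the β-lactamase gene and its native promoter. The annotated sequence is about 8.4 kb. It also contains backbone remnants that play no role in the editing function: short lacZα fragments, partial bom and rop segments, and attB4 and attB3 Gateway recombination scars flanking the Cas9 expression unit.

The payload consists of two transcription units. Streptococcus pyogenes Cas9, codon-optimized for C. elegans and interrupted by synthetic introns to improve expression, is driven by the eft-3 (elongation factor 1α) promoter and terminated by the tbb-2 β-tubulin terminator. Downstream, the C. elegans U6 snRNA promoter (from the R07E5.16 gene, annotated as two adjacent segments) directs RNA polymerase III transcription of a guide. This guide comprises a targeting sequence against exon 2 of unc-73 fused to the standard S. pyogenes gRNA scaffold. The spacer itself is not annotated as a separate feature, but a short unannotated gap between the U6 promoter and the scaffold is where it would sit.

According to the record, the plasmid was made to generate an unc-73B null allele. Cas9 cleavage in exon 2 would be expected to yield disruptive mutations in this gene, which the associated study examines alongside other GEFs and Rac GTPases in the directional control of neurite extension. The record does not mention any repair template or co-injection markers.
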