Features (pLannotate 1.2.2; 15 found; start..end, strand, type, name):
    834..1422    +  rep_origin     ori: high-copy-number ColE1/pMB1/pBR322/pUC origin of replication
   1604..1624    +  protein_bind   attB4: mutant version of attB; core recombination site for the Gateway® BP reaction BP Clonase™
   1625..2224    +  promoter       eft-3 promoter: eft-3; promoter for the C. elegans elongation factor 1α gene (Mitrovich and Anderson, 2000)
   2241..6497    +  CDS            Cas9: S. pyogenes Cas9, codon optimized for C. elegans with synthetic introns
   6575..6898    +  terminator     tbb-2 terminator: tbb-2; transcription terminator for the C. elegans tubulin beta-2 gene
   6902..6922    -  protein_bind   attB3: mutant version of attB; core recombination site for the Gateway® BP reaction BP Clonase™
   6926..6967    +  CDS            lacZα (fragment): LacZα fragment of β-galactosidase; lacZ fragment
   6967..7316    +  promoter       CeU6 promoter: promoter for the C. elegans R07E5.16 U6 snRNA gene (Dickinson et al., 2013)
   7350..7595    +  promoter       CeU6 promoter (fragment): promoter for the C. elegans R07E5.16 U6 snRNA gene (Dickinson et al., 2013)
   7616..7691    +  misc_RNA       gRNA scaffold: guide RNA scaffold for the Streptococcus pyogenes CRISPR/Cas9 system
   7706..7772    +  CDS            lacZα (fragment): LacZα fragment of β-galactosidase; lacZ fragment
   7778..7877    -  misc_feature   bom (fragment): basis of mobility region from pBR322
   7981..8016    -  CDS            rop (fragment): Rop protein, which maintains plasmids at low copy number; rop
   8111..8215    +  promoter       AmpR promoter: bla
   8216..663     +  CDS            AmpR (across the origin): β-lactamase; bla; confers resistance to ampicillin, carbenicillin, and related antibiotics
>Addgene plasmid #82359 | TU#1805_CRISPR_unc-73_exon2 | addgene full sequence | sequence record 158077 | Addgene assembled sequence
ATGAGCACTTTTAAAGTTCTGCTATGTGGCGCGGTATTATCCCGTATTGACGCCGGGCAAGAGCAACTCG
GTCGCCGCATACACTATTCTCAGAATGACTTGGTTGAGTACTCACCAGTCACAGAAAAGCATCTTACGGA
TGGCATGACAGTAAGAGAATTATGCAGTGCTGCCATAACCATGAGTGATAACACTGCGGCCAACTTACTT
CTGACAACGATCGGAGGACCGAAGGAGCTAACCGCTTTTTTGCACAACATGGGGGATCATGTAACTCGCC
TTGATCGTTGGGAACCGGAGCTGAATGAAGCCATACCAAACGACGAGCGTGACACCACGATGCCTGTAGC
AATGGCAACAACGTTGCGCAAACTATTAACTGGCGAACTACTTACTCTAGCTTCCCGGCAACAATTAATA
GACTGGATGGAGGCGGATAAAGTTGCAGGACCACTTCTGCGCTCGGCCCTTCCGGCTGGCTGGTTTATTG
CTGATAAATCTGGAGCCGGTGAGCGTGGGTCTCGCGGTATCATTGCAGCACTGGGGCCAGATGGTAAGCC
CTCCCGTATCGTAGTTATCTACACGACGGGGAGTCAGGCAACTATGGATGAACGAAATAGACAGATCGCT
GAGATAGGTGCCTCACTGATTAAGCATTGGTAACTGTCAGACCAAGTTTACTCATATATACTTTAGATTG
ATTTAAAACTTCATTTTTAATTTAAAAGGATCTAGGTGAAGATCCTTTTTGATAATCTCATGACCAAAAT
CCCTTAACGTGAGTTTTCGTTCCACTGAGCGTCAGACCCCGTAGAAAAGATCAAAGGATCTTCTTGAGAT
CCTTTTTTTCTGCGCGTAATCTGCTGCTTGCAAACAAAAAAACCACCGCTACCAGCGGTGGTTTGTTTGC
CGGATCAAGAGCTACCAACTCTTTTTCCGAAGGTAACTGGCTTCAGCAGAGCGCAGATACCAAATACTGT
CCTTCTAGTGTAGCCGTAGTTAGGCCACCACTTCAAGAACTCTGTAGCACCGCCTACATACCTCGCTCTG
CTAATCCTGTTACCAGTGGCTGCTGCCAGTGGCGATAAGTCGTGTCTTACCGGGTTGGACTCAAGACGAT
AGTTACCGGATAAGGCGCAGCGGTCGGGCTGAACGGGGGGTTCGTGCACACAGCCCAGCTTGGAGCGAAC
GACCTACACCGAACTGAGATACCTACAGCGTGAGCTATGAGAAAGCGCCACGCTTCCCGAAGGGAGAAAG
GCGGACAGGTATCCGGTAAGCGGCAGGGTCGGAACAGGAGAGCGCACGAGGGAGCTTCCAGGGGGAAACG
CCTGGTATCTTTATAGTCCTGTCGGGTTTCGCCACCTCTGACTTGAGCGTCGATTTTTGTGATGCTCGTC
AGGGGGGCGGAGCCTATGGAAAAACGCCAGCAACGCGGCCTTTTTACGGTTCCTGGTCTTTTGCTGGCCT
TTTGCTCACATGTTCTTTCCTGCGTTATCCCCTGATTCTGTGGATAACCGTATTACCGCCTTTGAGTGAG
CTGATACCAGCGGATAACAATTTCACACAGGAAACAGCTATGACCATGATTACGCCAAGCTATCAACTTT
GTATAGAAAAGTTGGCACCTTTGGTCTTTTATTGTCAACTTCCATTGGTTCTTCCATTGTTTCTGTTAAA
TTAATGAATTTTTCATAAAATAAAGACATTATACAATATAAAAATGAAGAATTTATTGAAAATAAACTGC
CAGAGAGAAAAAGTATGCAACACTCCCGCCGAGAGTGTTTGAAATGGTGTACGGTACATTTTCGTGCTAG
GAGTTAGATGTGCAGGCAGCAACGAGAGGGGGAGAGATTTTTTTGGGCCTTGTGAAATTAACGTGAGTTT
TCTGGTCATCTGACTAATCATGTTGGTTTTTTGTTGGTTTATTTTGTTTTTATCTTTGTTTTTATCCAGA
TTAGGAAATTTAAATTTTATGAATTTATAATGAGGTCAAACATTCAGTCCCAGCGTTTTTCCTGTTCTCA
CTGTTTAGTCGAATTTTTATTTTAGGCTTTCAACAAATGTTCTAACTGTCTTATTTGTGACCTCACTTTT
TATATTTTTTTAATTTTTAAAAATATTAGAAGTTTCTAGGATAATTTTTTCGACTTTTATTCTCTCTACC
GTCCGCACTCTTCTTACTTTTAAATTAAATTGTTTTTTTTTCAGTTGGGAAACACTTTGCTCTAGAAAAA
ATGGACAAAAAATACAGCATCGGCCTTGACATCGGAACGAACTCCGTCGGATGGGCCGTCATCACCGACG
AGTACAAGGTCCCATCCAAGAAGTTCAAGGTCCTCGGAAACACCGACCGTCACTCCATCAAGAAGAACCT
CATCGGAGCCCTCCTCTTCGACTCCGGAGAGACCGCCGAGGCCACCCGTCTCAAGCGTACCGCCCGTCGT
CGTTACACCCGTCGTAAGAACCGTATCTGCTACCTCCAAGAGATCTTCTCCAACGAGATGGCCAAGGTCG
ACGACTCCTTCTTCCACCGTCTCGAGGAGTCCTTCCTCGTCGAGGAGGACAAGAAGCACGAGCGTCACCC
AATCTTCGGAAACATCGTCGACGAGGTCGCCTACCACGAGAAGTACCCAACCATCTACCACCTCCGTAAG
AAGCTCGTCGACTCCACCGACAAGGCCGACCTCCGTCTCATCTACCTCGCCCTCGCCCACATGATCAAGT
TCCGTGGACACTTCCTCATCGAGGGAGACCTCAACCCAGACAACTCCGACGTCGACAAGCTCTTCATCCA
ACTCGTCCAAACCTACAACCAACTCTTCGAGGAGAACCCAATCAACGCCTCCGGAGTCGACGCCAAGGCC
ATCCTCTCCGCCCGTCTCTCCAAGTCCCGTCGTCTCGAGAACCTCATCGCCCAACTCCCAGGAGAGAAGA
AGAACGGACTCTTCGGAAACCTCATCGCCCTCTCCCTCGGACTCACCCCAAACTTCAAGTCCAACTTCGA
CCTCGCCGAGGACGCCAAGCTCCAACTCTCCAAGGACACCTACGACGACGACCTCGACAACCTCCTCGCC
CAAATCGGAGACCAATACGCCGACCTCTTCCTCGCCGCCAAGAACCTCTCCGACGCCATCCTCCTCTCCG
ACATCCTCCGTGTCAACACCGAGATCACCAAGGCCCCACTCTCCGCCTCCATGATCAAGCGTTACGACGA
GCACCACCAAGACCTCACCCTCCTCAAGGCCCTCGTCCGTCAACAACTCCCAGAGAAGTACAAGGTAAGT
TTAAACATATATATACTAACTAACCCTGATTATTTAAATTTTCAGGAGATCTTCTTCGACCAATCCAAGA
ACGGATACGCCGGATACATCGACGGAGGAGCCTCCCAAGAGGAGTTCTACAAGTTCATCAAGCCAATCCT
CGAGAAGATGGACGGAACCGAGGAGCTCCTCGTCAAGCTCAACCGTGAGGACCTCCTCCGTAAGCAACGT
ACCTTCGACAACGGATCCATCCCACACCAAATCCACCTCGGAGAGCTCCACGCCATCCTCCGTCGTCAAG
AGGACTTCTACCCATTCCTCAAGGACAACCGTGAGAAGATCGAGAAGATCCTCACCTTCCGTATCCCATA
CTACGTCGGACCACTCGCCCGTGGAAACTCCCGTTTCGCCTGGATGACCCGTAAGTCCGAGGAGACCATC
ACCCCATGGAACTTCGAGGAGGTCGTCGACAAGGGAGCCTCCGCCCAATCCTTCATCGAGCGTATGACCA
ACTTCGACAAGAACCTCCCAAACGAGAAGGTCCTCCCAAAGCACTCCCTCCTCTACGAGTACTTCACCGT
CTACAACGAGCTCACCAAGGTCAAGTACGTCACCGAGGGAATGCGTAAGCCAGCCTTCCTCTCCGGAGAG
CAAAAGAAGGCCATCGTCGACCTCCTCTTCAAGACCAACCGTAAGGTCACCGTCAAGCAACTCAAGGAGG
ACTACTTCAAGAAGATCGAGTGCTTCGACTCCGTCGAGATCTCCGGAGTCGAGGACCGTTTCAACGCCTC
CCTCGGAACCTACCACGACCTCCTCAAGATCATCAAGGACAAGGACTTCCTCGACAACGAGGAGAACGAG
GACATCCTCGAGGACATCGTCCTCACCCTCACCCTCTTCGAGGACCGTGAGATGATCGAGGAGCGTCTCA
AGACCTACGCCCACCTCTTCGACGACAAGGTCATGAAGCAGCTTAAGCGTCGTCGTTACACCGGATGGGG
ACGTCTCTCCCGTAAGCTCATCAACGGAATCCGTGACAAGCAATCCGGAAAGACCATCCTCGACTTCCTC
AAGTCCGACGGATTCGCCAACCGTAACTTCATGCAACTCATCCACGACGACTCCCTCACCTTCAAGGTAA
GTTTAAACAGTTCGGTACTAACTAACCATACATATTTAAATTTTCAGGAGGACATCCAAAAGGCCCAAGT
CTCCGGACAAGGAGACTCCCTCCACGAGCACATCGCCAACCTCGCCGGATCCCCAGCCATCAAGAAGGGA
ATCCTCCAAACCGTCAAGGTCGTCGACGAGCTCGTCAAGGTCATGGGACGTCACAAGCCAGAGAACATCG
TCATCGAGATGGCCCGTGAGAACCAAACCACCCAAAAGGGACAAAAGAACTCCCGTGAGCGTATGAAGCG
TATCGAGGAGGGAATCAAGGAGCTCGGATCCCAAATCCTCAAGGAGCACCCAGTCGAGAACACCCAACTC
CAAAACGAGAAGCTCTACCTCTACTACCTCCAAAACGGACGTGACATGTACGTCGACCAAGAGCTCGACA
TCAACCGTCTCTCCGACTACGACGTCGACCACATCGTCCCACAATCCTTCCTCAAGGACGACTCCATCGA
CAACAAGGTCCTCACCCGTTCCGACAAGAACCGTGGAAAGTCCGACAACGTCCCATCCGAGGAGGTCGTC
AAGAAGATGAAGAACTACTGGCGTCAACTCCTCAACGCCAAGCTCATCACCCAACGTAAGTTCGACAACC
TCACCAAGGCTGAGCGTGGAGGACTCTCCGAGCTCGACAAGGCCGGATTCATCAAGCGTCAACTCGTCGA
GACCCGTCAAATCACCAAGCACGTCGCCCAAATCCTCGACTCCCGTATGAACACCAAGTACGACGAGAAC
GACAAGCTCATCCGTGAGGTCAAGGTCATCACCCTCAAGTCCAAGCTCGTCTCCGACTTCCGTAAGGACT
TCCAATTCTACAAGGTCCGTGAGATCAACAACTACCACCACGCCCACGACGCCTACCTCAACGCCGTAGT
AGGAACCGCCCTCATCAAGAAGTACCCAAAGCTCGAGTCCGAGTTCGTCTACGGAGACTACAAGGTCTAC
GACGTCCGTAAGATGATCGCCAAGTCCGAGCAAGAGATCGGAAAGGCCACCGCCAAGTACTTCTTCTACT
CCAACATCATGAACTTCTTCAAGGTAAGTTTAAACATGATTTTACTAACTAACTAATCTGATTTAAATTT
TCAGACCGAGATCACCCTCGCCAACGGAGAGATCCGTAAGCGTCCACTCATCGAGACCAACGGAGAGACC
GGAGAGATCGTCTGGGACAAGGGACGTGACTTCGCCACAGTCCGTAAGGTCCTCTCCATGCCACAAGTCA
ACATCGTCAAGAAGACCGAGGTCCAAACCGGAGGATTCTCCAAGGAGTCCATCCTCCCAAAGCGTAACTC
CGACAAGCTCATCGCCCGTAAGAAGGACTGGGACCCAAAGAAGTACGGAGGATTCGACTCCCCAACCGTC
GCCTACTCCGTCCTCGTCGTCGCCAAGGTCGAGAAGGGAAAGTCCAAGAAGCTCAAGTCCGTCAAGGAGC
TCCTCGGAATCACCATCATGGAGCGTTCCTCCTTCGAGAAGAACCCAATCGACTTCCTCGAGGCCAAGGG
ATACAAGGAGGTCAAGAAGGACCTCATCATCAAGCTCCCAAAGTACTCCCTCTTCGAGCTCGAGAACGGA
CGTAAGCGTATGCTCGCCTCCGCCGGAGAGCTCCAAAAGGGAAACGAGCTCGCCCTCCCATCCAAGTACG
TCAACTTCCTCTACCTCGCCTCCCACTACGAGAAGCTCAAGGGATCCCCAGAGGACAACGAGCAAAAGCA
ACTCTTCGTCGAGCAACACAAGCACTACCTCGACGAGATCATCGAGCAAATCTCCGAGTTCTCCAAGCGT
GTCATCCTCGCCGACGCCAACCTCGACAAGGTCCTCTCCGCCTACAACAAGCACCGTGACAAGCCAATCC
GTGAGCAAGCCGAGAACATCATCCACCTCTTCACCCTCACCAACCTCGGAGCCCCAGCCGCCTTCAAGTA
CTTCGACACCACCATCGACCGTAAGCGTTACACCTCCACCAAGGAGGTCCTCGACGCCACCCTCATCCAC
CAATCCATCACCGGACTCTACGAGACCCGTATCGACCTCTCCCAACTCGGAGGAGACGGAGGATCCGGAC
CACCAAAGAAGAAGCGTAAGGTCTACCCATACGACGTCCCAGACTACGCCTAAACTAGTGATAAATGCAA
AATCCTTTCAAGCATTCCCTTCTTCTCTATCACTCTTCTTTCTTTTTGTCAAAAAATTCTCTCGCTAATT
TATTTGCTTTTTTAATGTTATTATTTTATGACTTTTTATAGTCACTGAAAAGTTTGCATCTGAGTGAAGT
GAATGCTATCAAAATGTGATTCTGTCTGATGTACTTTCACAATCTCTCTTCAATTCCATTTTGAAGTGCT
TTAAACCCGAAAGGTTGAGAAAAATGCGAGCGCTCAAATATTTGTATTGTGTTCGTTGAGTGACCCAACA
AAAAGAGGAAACTTTATTGTGCCGCCAAGAAAAAAGTCTCACAACTTTATTATACATAGTTGATAATTCA
CTGGCCGTCGTTTTACAACGTCGTGACTGGGAAAACCAAAAAAAACTAGCAATAAAGGAATAAAAAACTG
TACACCTTAAAGGCGCACACTCTGTTTTGCAAATTTTATTTTTAGTTGTGAATTTTCTGCTGAGACCTGA
AAATAGCAACTTTAGTACTACTATAATTTGTCAACCTTTTCAAAAAAAGCATGCAATTTTTGAGAAACTC
TTATAAAAGCTATTATTAAAAAAACACCTTTTTTCCAAAATTATTCCACAAAAAATATGTTATGAAATGC
CTACACCCTCTCACACACACTCTTTATACTACTCTGTCAAACTCACGAGATGTCTGCCGCCTCTTGTGTT
GCCCCTATATAAACACCTCCTATTGCGAGATGTCTTGTTCTGCATGTTCTTCGTGAGTTTTAGAGCTAGA
AATAGCAACTTTAGTACTACTATAATTTGTCAACCTTTTCAAAAAAAGCATGCAATTTTTGAGAAACTCT
TATAAAAGCTATTATTAAAAAAACACCTTTTTTCCAAAATTATTCCACAAAAAATATGTTATGAAATGCC
TACACCCTCTCACACACACTCTTTATACTACTCTGTCAAACTCACGAGATGTCTGCCGCCTCTTGTGTTG
CCCCTATATAAACACCTCCTATTGCGAGATGTCTTGTTCTGCATGTTCTTCGTGAGTTTTAGAGCTAGAA
ATAGCAAGTTAAAATAAGGCTAGTCCGTTATCAACTTGAAAAAGTGGCACCGAGTCGGTGCTTTTTGTGA
AATTTCTGGCGTAATAGCGAAGAGGCCCGCACCGATCGCCCTTCCCAACAGTTGCGCAGCCTGAATGGCG
AATGGCGCCTGATGCGGTATTTTCTCCTTACGCATCTGTGCGGTATTTCACACCGCATATGGTGCACTCT
CAGTGCAATCTGCTCTGATGCCGCATAGTTAAGCCAGCCCCGACACCCGCCAACACCCGCTGACGCGCCC
TGACGGGCTTGTCTGCTCCCGGCATCCGCTTAGCAGAGCAAGCTGTGACCGTCTCCGGGAGCTGCATGTG
TCAGAGGTTTTCACCGTCATCACCGAAACGCGCGAGACGAAAGGGCCTCGTGATACGCCTATTTTTATAG
GTTAATGTCATGATAATAATGGTTTCTTAGACGTCAGGTGGCACTTTTCGGGGAAATGTGCGCGGAACCC
CTATTTGTTTATTTTTCTAAATACATTCAAATATGTATCCGCTCATGAGACAATAACCCTGATAAATGCT
TCAATAATATTGAAAAAGGAAGAGTATGAGTATTCAACATTTCCGTGTCGCCCTTATTCCCTTTTTTGCG
GCATTTTGCCTTCCTGTTTTTGCTCACCCAGAAACGCTGGTGAAAGTAAAAGATGCTGAAGATCAGTTGG
GTGCACGAGTGGGTTACATCGAACTGGATCTCAACAGCGGTAAGATCCTTGAGAGTTTTCGCCCCGAAGA
ACGTTTTCCAATG
