>Addgene plasmid #82359 | TU#1805_CRISPR_unc-73_exon2 | addgene partial sequence | sequence record 158072 | M13-F20 5'-TGTAAAACGACGGCCAGT-3'
GTTGTGAGACTTTTTTCTTGGCGGCACAATAAAGTTTCCTCTTTTTGTTGGGTCACTCAACGAACACAAT
ACAAATATTTGAGCGCTCGCATTTTTCTCAACCTTTCGGGTTTAAAGCACTTCAAAATGGAATTGAAGAG
AGATTGTGAAAGTACATCAGACAGAATCACATTTTGATAGCATTCACTTCACTCAGATGCAAACTTTTCA
GTGACTATAAAAAGTCATAAAATAATAACATTAAAAAAGCAAATAAATTAGCGAGAGAATTTTTTGACAA
AAAGAAAGAAGAGTGATAGAGAAGAAGGGAATGCTTGAAAGGATTTTGCATTTATCACTAGTTTAGGCGT
AGTCTGGGACGTCGTATGGGTAGACCTTACGCTTCTTCTTTGGTGGTCCGGATCCTCCGTCTCCTCCGAG
TTGGGAGAGGTCGATACGGGTCTCGTAGAGTCCGGTGATGGATTGGTGGATGAGGGTGGCGTCGAGGACC
TCCTTGGTGGAGGTGTAACGCTTACGGTCGATGGTGGTGTCGAAGTACTTGAAGGCGGCTGGGGCTCCGA
GGTTGGTGAGGGTGAAGAGGTGGATGATGTTCTCGGCTTGCTCACGGATTGGCTTGTCACGGTGCTTGTT
GTAGGCGGAGAGGACCTTGTCGAGGTTGGCGTCGGCGAGGATGACACGCTTGGAGAACTCGGAGATTTGC
TCGATGATCTCGTCGAGGTAGTGCTTGTGTTGCTCGACGAAGAGTTGCTTT
