>Addgene plasmid #82359 | TU#1805_CRISPR_unc-73_exon2 | addgene partial sequence | sequence record 158073 | pBRforEco 5'-AATAGGCGTATCACGAGGC-3'
CCTCTGACACATGCAGCTCCCGGAGACGGTCACAGCTTGCTCTGCTAAGCGGATGCCGGGAGCAGACAAG
CCCGTCAGGGCGCGTCAGCGGGTGTTGGCGGGTGTCGGGGCTGGCTTAACTATGCGGCATCAGAGCAGAT
TGCACTGAGAGTGCACCATATGCGGTGTGAAATACCGCACAGATGCGTAAGGAGAAAATACCGCATCAGG
CGCCATTCGCCATTCAGGCTGCGCAACTGTTGGGAAGGGCGATCGGTGCGGGCCTCTTCGCTATTACGCC
AGAAATTTCACAAAAAGCACCGACTCGGTGCCACTTTTTCAAGTTGATAACGGACTAGCCTTATTTTAAC
TTGCTATTTCTAGCTCTAAAACTCACGAAGAACATGCAGAACAAGACATCTCGCAATAGGAGGTGTTTAT
ATAGGGGCAACACAAGAGGCGGCAGACATCTCGTGAGTTTGACAGAGTAGTATAAAGAGTGTGTGTGAGA
GGGTGTAGGCATTTCATAACATATTTTTTGTGGAATAATTTTGGAAAAAAGGTGTTTTTTTAATAATAGC
TTTTATAAGAGTTTCTCAAAAATTGCATGCTTTTTTTGAAAAGGTTGACAAATTATAGTAGTACTAAAGT
TGCTATTTCTAGCTCTAAAACTCACGAAGAACATGCAGAACAAGACATCTCGCAATAGGAGGTGTTTATA
TAGGGGCAACACAAGAGGCGGCAGACATCTCGTGAGTTTGACAGAGTAGTATAAAGAGTGTGTGTGAGAG
GG
